Addgene plasmid #65552: attB-GFP-Dnmt3b6-Poly(A)-NeoR
Purpose: Plasmid for Bxb1-mediated recombination of the GFP-Dnmt3b6 cDNA into a MIN-tagged locus using Neomycin selection
Depositing lab: Sebastian Bultmann. Depositing organization: Ludwig-Maximilians-Universitaet Muenchen (LMU). Publication: A modular open platform for systematic functional studies under physiological conditions. Mulholland CB, Smets M, Schmidtmann E, Leidescher S, Markaki Y, Hofweber M, Qin W, Manzo M, Kremmer E, Thanisch K, Bauer C, Rombaut P, Herzog F, Leonhardt H, Bultmann S. Nucleic Acids Res. 2015 May 24. pii: gkv550. 10.1093/nar/gkv550 PubMed 26007658.
Backbone
  Vector backbone: attB-GFP-Poly(A)-NeoR
  Vector type: Mammalian Expression, Mouse Targeting ; Bxb1
  Selectable markers: Neomycin (select with G418)
Growth in bacteria
  Bacterial resistance: Kanamycin, 50 μg/mL
  Growth temperature: 37°C
  Growth strain: JM109
  Copy number: High Copy
Gene/Insert
  Gene/Insert name: Dnmt3b
  Species: M. musculus (mouse)
  Mutation: isoform 6
  Entrez Gene: Dnmt3b (a.k.a. MmuIIIB)
  Tag / fusion protein: GFP (N terminal on backbone)
  Cloning method: Restriction Enzyme; 5′ cloning site AsiSI (unknown if destroyed); 3′ cloning site NotI (unknown if destroyed)
  Sequencing primers: 5′ CGATCACATGGTCCTGCTGG; 3′ gtggtttgtccaaactcatc
Terms and licenses: Academic/Nonprofit Terms; Industry Terms: Not Available to Industry
How to cite: attB-GFP-Dnmt3b6-Poly(A)-NeoR was a gift from Sebastian Bultmann (Addgene plasmid # 65552 ; http://n2t.net/addgene:65552 ; RRID:Addgene_65552)
