[The description below was written by a language model from this plasmid's Addgene catalogue record and pLannotate feature annotations shown in this document.]
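Description:
attB-GFP-Dnmt3b6-Poly(A)-NeoR is a 6,944 bp donor plasmid for Bxb1 integrase-mediated recombination into a mammalian (mouse) genomic locus that has previously been marked with a MIN tag, the short attP-type landing site used in this targeting platform. It is built on the attB-GFP-Poly(A)-NeoR backbone and propagated in E. coli as a high-copy plasmid from a ColE1/pUC-type origin. Kanamycin selection in bacteria is provided by a Tn5 aminoglycoside phosphotransferase (NeoR/KanR) gene driven by the synthetic bacterial EM7 promoter.

The payload is an EGFP coding sequence followed in the same orientation by the cDNA for isoform 6 of mouse Dnmt3b, a de novo DNA methyltransferase. It was cloned between AsiSI and NotI sites, so that GFP forms an N-terminal tag. An SV40 polyadenylation region lies downstream of the fusion. The annotation detects no mammalian promoter upstream of EGFP. This fits the design implied by the stated purpose, in which recombination between the plasmid attB site and the genomic MIN tag places the GFP-Dnmt3b6 cDNA under control of the tagged endogenous locus, with the poly(A) signal terminating transcription. The attB site itself is named in the construct title but is not called in the automated feature table.

A second NeoR copy, expressed from the mouse PGK promoter and followed by an HSV TK polyadenylation signal, allows G418 selection of cells that have integrated the plasmid. The remaining annotations, including fragments of ble, the bGH and PGK poly(A) signals and SV40 large T antigen, appear to be leftovers from the vector's construction. The plasmid is used to express a GFP-tagged Dnmt3b6 isoform from a MIN-tagged locus for functional studies.
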