Features (pLannotate 1.2.2; 14 found; start..end, strand, type, name):
      4..38      +  polyA_signal   PGK poly(A) signal (fragment): mouse phosphoglycerate kinase 1 polyadenylation signal
     35..57      +  misc_feature   MCS (fragment): pBluescript multiple cloning site
     62..561     +  promoter       PGK promoter: mouse phosphoglycerate kinase 1 promoter
    579..1373    +  CDS            NeoR/KanR: aminoglycoside phosphotransferase from Tn5; aph(3')-II (or nptII); confers resistance to neomycin, kanamycin, and G418 (Geneticin®)
   1394..1546    +  CDS            ble (fragment): BLE_KLEPN - Experimental evidence at protein level: Swiss-Prot protein existence level 1. Binding protein with a strong affinity to the bleomycin family of antibiotics. Binds to CL990; an antimitotic-antibiotic compound. From Klebsiella pneumoniae.
   1605..1652    +  polyA_signal   HSV TK poly(A) signal: herpes simplex virus thymidine kinase polyadenylation signal (Cole and Stacy, 1985)
   1743..1759    -  polyA_signal   bGH poly(A) signal (fragment): bovine growth hormone polyadenylation signal
   1863..2576    +  CDS            EGFP: EGFP is a basic (constitutively fluorescent) green fluorescent protein published in 1996, derived from Aequorea victoria. It is reported to be a rapidly-maturing weak dimer with moderate acid sensitivity.
   2640..5027    +  CDS            Dnmt3b (fragment): DNM3B_MOUSE - Experimental evidence at protein level: Swiss-Prot protein existence level 1. Required for genome-wide de novo methylation and is essential for the establishment of DNA methylation patterns during development. DNA methylation is coordinated with methylation of histones. May preferentially methylates nucleosomal DNA within the nucleosome core region. May function as transcriptional co-repressor by associating with CBX4 and independently of DNA methylation. Seems to be involved in gene silencing. In association with DNMT1 and via the recruitment of CTCFL/BORIS, involved in activati
   5059..5193    -  polyA_signal   SV40 poly(A) signal: SV40 polyadenylation signal
   5216..5299    -  CDS            large T antigen (fragment): large T antigen from SV40 (simian virus 40)
   5329..5376    +  promoter       EM7 promoter: synthetic bacterial promoter&nbsp
   5395..6198    +  CDS            NeoR/KanR: aminoglycoside phosphotransferase from Tn5; aph(3')-II (or nptII); confers resistance to neomycin, kanamycin, and G418 (Geneticin®)
   6327..6915    -  rep_origin     ori: high-copy-number ColE1/pMB1/pBR322/pUC origin of replication
>Addgene plasmid #65552 | attB-GFP-Dnmt3b6-Poly(A)-NeoR | depositor full sequence | sequence record 111442 | attB-GFP-Dnmt3b6-Poly(A)-NeoR sequence 6944 bps
GATGCCAGCTCATTCCTCCCACTCATGATCTATAGATCCCCCGGGCTGCAGGAATTCTACCGGGTAGGGG
AGGCGCTTTTCCCAAGGCAGTCTGGAGCATGCGCTTTAGCAGCCCCGCTGGGCACTTGGCGCTACACAAG
TGGCCTCTGGCCTCGCACACATTCCACATCCACCGGTAGGCGCCAACCGGCTCCGTTCTTTGGTGGCCCC
TTCGCGCCACCTTCTACTCCTCCCCTAGTCAGGAAGTTCCCCCCCGCCCCGCAGCTCGCGTCGTGCAGGA
CGTGACAAATGGAAGTAGCACGTCTCACTAGTCTCGTGCAGATGGACAGCACCGCTGAGCAATGGAAGCG
GGTAGGCCTTTGGGGCAGCGGCCAATAGCAGCTTTGCTCCTTCGCTTTCTGGGCTCAGAGGCTGGGAAGG
GGTGGGTCCGGGGGCGGGCTCAGGGGCGGGCTCAGGGGCGGGGCGGGCGCCCGAAGGTCCTCCGGAGGCC
CGGCATTCTGCACGCTTCAAAAGCGCACGTCTGCCGCGCTGTTCTCCTCTTCCTCATCTCCGGGCCTTTC
GACCGATCATCAAGCTTAATGATTGAACAAGATGGATTGCACGCAGGTTCTCCGGCCGCTTGGGTGGAGA
GGCTATTCGGCTATGACTGGGCACAACAGACAATCGGCTGCTCTGATGCCGCCGTGTTCCGGCTGTCAGC
GCAGGGGCGCCCGGTTCTTTTTGTCAAGACCGACCTGTCCGGTGCCCTGAATGAACTGCAAGACGAGGCA
GCGCGGCTATCGTGGCTGGCCACGACGGGCGTTCCTTGCGCAGCTGTGCTCGACGTTGTCACTGAAGCGG
GAAGGGACTGGCTGCTATTGGGCGAAGTGCCGGGGCAGGATCTCCTGTCATCTCACCTTGCTCCTGCCGA
GAAAGTATCCATCATGGCTGATGCAATGCGGCGGCTGCATACGCTTGATCCGGCTACCTGCCCATTCGAC
CACCAAGCGAAACATCGCATCGAGCGAGCACGTACTCGGATGGAAGCCGGTCTTGTCGATCAGGATGATC
TGGACGAAGAGCATCAGGGGCTCGCGCCAGCCGAACTGTTCGCCAGGCTCAAGGCGAGCATGCCCGACGG
CGAGGATCTCGTCGTGACCCATGGCGATGCCTGCTTGCCGAATATCATGGTGGAAAATGGCCGCTTTTCT
GGATTCATCGACTGTGGCCGGCTGGGTGTGGCGGACCGCTATCAGGACATAGCGTTGGCTACCCGTGATA
TTGCTGAAGAGCTTGGCGGCGAATGGGCTGACCGCTTCCTCGTGCTTTACGGTATCGCCGCTCCCGATTC
GCAGCGCATCGCCTTCTATCGCCTTCTTGACGAGTTCTTCTGAGCGGGACTCTGGGGTTCGAAATGACCG
ACCAAGCGACGCCCAACCTGCCATCACGAGATTTCGATTCCACCGCCGCCTTCTATGAAAGGTTGGGCTT
CGGAATCGTTTTCCGGGACGCCGGCTGGATGATCCTCCAGCGCGGGGATCTCATGCTGGAGTTCTTCGCC
CACCCTAGGGGGAGGCTAACTGAAACACGGAAGGAGACAATACCGGAAGGAACCCGCGCTATGACGGCAA
TAAAAAGACAGAATAAAACGCACGGTGTTGGGTCGTTTGTTCATAAACGCGGGGTTCGGTCCCAGGGCTG
GCACTCTGTCGATACCCCACCGAGACCCCATTGGGGCCAATACGCCCGCGTTTCTTCCTTTTCCCCACCC
CACCCCCCAAGTTCGGGTGAAGGCCCAGGGCTCGCAGCCAACGTCGGGGCGGCAAGCTTACATCGAGATC
CCGGCTTGTCGACGACGGCGGTCTCCGTCGTCAGGATCATCCGTGAGCAAGGGCGAGGAGCTGTTCACCG
GGGTGGTGCCCATCCTGGTCGAGCTGGACGGCGACGTAAACGGCCACAAGTTCAGCGTGTCCGGCGAGGG
CGAGGGCGATGCCACCTACGGCAAGCTGACCCTGAAGTTCATCTGCACCACCGGCAAGCTGCCCGTGCCC
TGGCCCACCCTCGTGACCACCCTGACCTACGGCGTGCAGTGCTTCAGCCGCTACCCCGACCACATGAAGC
AGCACGACTTCTTCAAGTCCGCCATGCCCGAAGGCTACGTCCAGGAGCGCACCATCTTCTTCAAGGACGA
CGGCAACTACAAGACCCGCGCCGAGGTGAAGTTCGAGGGCGACACCCTGGTGAACCGCATCGAGCTGAAG
GGCATCGACTTCAAGGAGGACGGCAACATCCTGGGGCACAAGCTGGAGTACAACTACAACAGCCACAACG
TCTATATCATGGCCGACAAGCAGAAGAACGGCATCAAGGTGAACTTCAAGATCCGCCACAACATCGAGGA
CGGCAGCGTGCAGCTCGCCGACCACTACCAGCAGAACACCCCCATCGGCGACGGCCCCGTGCTGCTGCCC
GACAACCACTACCTGAGCACCCAGTCCGCCCTGAGCAAAGACCCCAACGAGAAGCGCGATCACATGGTCC
TGCTGGAGTTCGTGACCGCCGCCGGGATCACTCTCGGCATGGACGAGCTGTACAAGAGCGGCCTGAGGAG
CAGAGCCCAGGCGAGCAACAGCGCCGTGGACGCCACCATGGGCGATCGCATGAAGGGAGACAGCAGACAT
CTGAATGAAGAAGAGGGTGCCAGCGGGTATGAGGAGTGCATTATCGTTAATGGGAACTTCAGTGACCAGT
CCTCAGACACGAAGGATGCTCCCTCACCCCCAGTCTTGGAGGCAATCTGCACAGAGCCAGTCTGCACACC
AGAGACCAGAGGCCGCAGGTCAAGCTCCCGGCTGTCTAAGAGGGAGGTCTCCAGCCTTCTGAATTACACG
CAGGACATGACAGGAGATGGAGACAGAGATGATGAAGTAGATGATGGGAATGGCTCTGATATTCTAATGC
CAAAGCTCACCCGTGAGACCAAGGACACCAGGACGCGCTCTGAAAGCCCGGCTGTCCGAACCCGACATAG
CAATGGGACCTCCAGCTTGGAGAGGCAAAGAGCCTCCCCCAGAATCACCCGAGGTCGGCAGGGCCGCCAC
CATGTGCAGGAGTACCCTGTGGAGTTTCCGGCTACCAGGTCTCGGAGACGTCGAGCATCGTCTTCAGCAA
GCACGCCATGGTCATCCCCTGCCAGCGTCGACTTCATGGAAGAAGTGACACCTAAGAGCGTCAGTACCCC
ATCAGTTGACTTGAGCCAGGATGGAGATCAGGAGGGTATGGATACCACACAGGTGGATGCAGAGAGCAGA
GATGGAGACAGCACAGAGTATCAGGATGATAAAGAGTTTGGAATAGGTGACCTCGTGTGGGGAAAGATCA
AGGGCTTCTCCTGGTGGCCTGCCATGGTGGTGTCCTGGAAAGCCACCTCCAAGCGACAGGCCATGCCCGG
AATGCGCTGGGTACAGTGGTTTGGTGATGGCAAGTTTTCTGAGATCTCTGCTGACAAACTGGTGGCTCTG
GGGCTGTTCAGCCAGCACTTTAATCTGGCTACCTTCAATAAGCTGGTTTCTTATAGGAAGGCCATGTACC
ACACTCTGGAGAAAGCCAGGGTTCGAGCTGGCAAGACCTTCTCCAGCAGTCCTGGAGAGTCACTGGAGGA
CCAGCTGAAGCCCATGCTGGAGTGGGCCCACGGTGGCTTCAAGCCTACTGGGATCGAGGGCCTCAAACCC
AACAAGAAGCAACCAGTGGTTAATAAGTCGAAGGTGCGTCGTTCAGACAGTAGGAACTTAGAACCCAGGA
GACGCGAGAACAAAAGTCGAAGACGCACAACCAATGACTCTGCTGCTTCTGAGTCCCCCCCACCCAAGCG
CCTCAAGACAAATAGCTATGGCGGGAAGGACCGAGGGGAGGATGAGGAGAGCCGAGAACGGATGGCTTCT
GAAGTCACCAACAACAAGGGCAATCTGGAAGACCGCTGTTTGTCCTGTGGAAAGAAGAACCCTGTGTCCT
TCCACCCCCTCTTTGAGGGTGGGCTCTGTCAGAGTTGCCGGGATCGCTTCCTAGAGCTCTTCTACATGTA
TGATGAGGACGGCTATCAGTCCTACTGCACCGTGTGCTGTGAGGGCCGTGAACTGCTGCTGTGCAGTAAC
ACAAGCTGCTGCAGATGCTTCTGTGTGGAGTGTCTGGAGGTGCTGGTGGGCGCAGGCACAGCTGAGGATG
CCAAGCTGCAGGAACCCTGGAGCTGCTATATGTGCCTCCCTCAGCGCTGCCATGGGGTCCTCCGACGCAG
GAAAGATTGGAACATGCGCCTGCAAGACTTCTTCACTACTGATCCTGACCTGGAAGAATTTGAGCCACCC
AAGTTGTACCCAGCAATTCCTGCAGCCAAAAGGAGGCCCATTAGAGTCCTGTCTCTGTTTGATGGAATTG
CAACGGGGTACTTGGTGCTCAAGGAGTTGGGTATTAAAGTGGAAAAGTACATTGCCTCCGAAGTCTGTGC
AGAGTCCATCGCTGTGGGAACTGTTAAGCATGAAGGCCAGATCAAATATGTCAATGACGTCCGGAAAATC
ACCAAGAAAAATATTGAAGAGTGGGGCCCGTTCGACTTGGTGATTGGTGGAAGCCCATGCAATGATCTCT
CTAACGTCAATCCTGCCCGCAAAGGTTTATATGAGGGCACAGGAAGGCTCTTCTTCGAGTTTTACCACTT
GCTGAATTATACCCGCCCCAAGGAGGGCGACAACCGTCCATTCTTCTGGATGTTCGAGAATGTTGTGGCC
ATGAAAGTGAATGACAAGAAAGACATCTCAAGATTCCTGGCATGTAACCCAGTGATGATCGATGCCATCA
AGGTGTCTGCTGCTCACAGGGCCCGGTACTTCTGGGGTAACCTACCCGGAATGAACAGGATCTTCGGCTT
CCCTGCTCACTACACGGACGTGTCCAACATGGGCCGCGGCGCCCGTCAGAAGCTGCTGGGCAGGTCCTGG
AGTGTACCGGTCATCAGACACCTGTTTGCCCCCTTGAAGGACTACTTTGCCTGTGAATAGGCGGCCGCAG
TTAACGAATTCTCTAGAGGATCCAGACATGATAAGATACATTGATGAGTTTGGACAAACCACAACTAGAA
TGCAGTGAAAAAAATGCTTTATTTGTGAAATTTGTGATGCTATTGCTTTATTTGTAACCATTATAAGCTG
CAATAAACAAGTTAACAACAACAATTGCATTCATTTTATGTTTCAGGTTCAGGGGGAGGTGTGGGAGGTT
TTTTAAAGCAAGTAAAACCTCTACAAATGTGGTATGGCTGATTATGATCCTGCAAGCCTCGTCGCCGCGG
TTTATTCTGTTGACAATTAATCATCGGCATAGTATATCGGCATAGTATAATACGACAAGGTGAGGAACTA
AACCATGGGATCGGCCATTGAACAAGATGGATTGCACGCAGGTTCTCCGGCCGCTTGGGTGGAGAGGCTA
TTCGGCTATGACTGGGCACAACAGACGATCGGCTGCTCTGATGCCGCCGTGTTCCGGCTGTCAGCGCAGG
GGCGCCCGGTTCTTTTTGTCAAGACCGACCTGTCCGGTGCCCTGAATGAACTGCAGGACGAGGCAGCGCG
GCTATCGTGGCTGGCCACGACGGGCGTTCCTTGCGCAGCTGTGCTCGACGTTGTCACTGAAGCGGGAAGG
GACTGGCTGCTATTGGGCGAAGTGCCGGGGCAGGATCTCCTGTCATCTCACCTTGCTCCTGCCGAGAAAG
TATCCATCATGGCTGATGCAATGCGGCGGCTGCATACGCTTGATCCGGCTACCTGCCCATTCGACCACCA
AGCGAAACATCGCATCGAGCGAGCACGTACTCGGATGGAAGCCGGTCTTGTCGATCAGGATGATCTGGAC
GAAGAGCATCAGGGGCTCGCGCCAGCCGAACTGTTCGCCAGGCTCAAGGCGCGCATGCCCGACGGCGAGG
ATCTCGTCGTGACCCATGGCGATGCCTGCTTGCCGAATATCATGGTGGAAAATGGCCGCTTTTCTGGATT
CATCGACTGTGGCCGGCTGGGTGTGGCGGACCGCTATCAGGACATAGCGTTGGCTACCCGTGATATTGCT
GAAGAGCTTGGCGGCGAATGGGCTGACCGCTTCCTCGTGCTTTACGGTATCGCCGCCCCCGATTCGCAGC
GCATCGCCTTCTATCGCCTTCTTGACGAGTTCTTCTGAGCGGGACTCTGGGGTTCGAATAAAGACCGACC
AAGCGACGTCTGAGAGCTCCCTGGCGAATTCGGTACCAATAAAAGAGCTTTATTTTCATGATCTGTGTGT
TGGTTTTTGGCCGCGTTGCTGGCGTTTTTCCATAGGCTCCGCCCCCCTGACGAGCATCACAAAAATCGAC
GCTCAAGTCAGAGGTGGCGAAACCCGACAGGACTATAAAGATACCAGGCGTTTCCCCCTGGAAGCTCCCT
CGTGCGCTCTCCTGTTCCGACCCTGCCGCTTACCGGATACCTGTCCGCCTTTCTCCCTTCGGGAAGCGTG
GCGCTTTCTCATAGCTCACGCTGTAGGTATCTCAGTTCGGTGTAGGTCGTTCGCTCCAAGCTGGGCTGTG
TGCACGAACCCCCCGTTCAGCCCGACCGCTGCGCCTTATCCGGTAACTATCGTCTTGAGTCCAACCCGGT
AAGACACGACTTATCGCCACTGGCAGCAGCCACTGGTAACAGGATTAGCAGAGCGAGGTATGTAGGCGGT
GCTACAGAGTTCTTGAAGTGGTGGCCTAACTACGGCTACACTAGAAGAACAGTATTTGGTATCTGCGCTC
TGCTGAAGCCAGTTACCTTCGGAAAAAGAGTTGGTAGCTCTTGATCCGGCAAACAAACCACCGCTGGTAG
CGGTGGTTTTTTTGTTTGCAAGCAGCAGATTACGCGCAGAAAAAAAGGATCTCAAGAAGATCCTTTGATC
TTTTCTAGTGTGCG
