>Addgene plasmid #65552 | attB-GFP-Dnmt3b6-Poly(A)-NeoR | addgene partial sequence | sequence record 122263 | EBV-rev 5'-GTGGTTTGTCCAAACTCATC-3'
TGTCTGGATCCTCTAGAGAATTCGTTAACTGCGGCCGCCTATTCACAGGCAAAGTAGTCCTTCAAGGGGG
CAAACAGGTGTCTGATGACCGGTACACTCCAGGACCTGCCCAGCAGCTTCTGACGGGCGCCGCGGCCCAT
GTTGGACACGTCCGTGTAGTGAGCAGGGAAGCCGAAGATCCTGTTCATTCCGGGTAGGTTACCCCAGAAG
TACCGGGCCCTGTGAGCAGCAGACACCTTGATGGCATCGATCATCACTGGGTTACATGCCAGGAATCTTG
AGATGTCTTTCTTGTCATTCACTTTCATGGCCACAACATTCTCGAACATCCAGAAGAATGGACGGTTGTC
GCCCTCCTTGGGGCGGGTATAATTCAGCAAGTGGTAAAACTCGAAGAAGAGCCTTCCTGTGCCCTCATAT
AAACCTTTGCGGGCAGGATTGACGTTAGAGAGATCATTGCATGGGCTTCCACCAATCACCAAGTCGAACG
GGCCCCACTCTTCAATATTTTTCTTGGTGATTTTCCGGACGTCATTGACATATTTGATCTGGCCTTCATG
CTTAACAGTTCCCACAGCGATGGACTCTGCACAGACTTCGGAGGCAATGTACTTTTCCACTTTAATACCC
AACTCCTTGAGCACCAAGTACCCCGTTGCAATTCCATCAAACAGAGACAGGACTCTAATGGGCCTCCTTT
TGGCTGCAGGAATTGCTGGGTACAACTTGGGTGGCTCAAATTCTTCCAGGTCAGGATCAGTAGTGAAGAA
GTCTTGCAGGCGCATGTTCCAATCTTTCCTGCGTCGGAGGACCCCATGGCAGCGCTGAGGGAGGCACATA
TAGCAGCTCCAGGGTTCCTGCAGCTTGGCATCCTCAGCTGTGCCTGCGCCCACCAGCACCTCCAGACACT
CCACACAGAAGCATCTGCAGCAGCTTGTGTTACTGCACAGCAGCAGTTCACGGCCCTCACAGCACACGGT
GCAGTAGGACTGATAGCCGTCCTCATCATACATGTAGAAGAGCTCTAGGAAGCGATCCCGGCAACTCTGA
CAGAGCCCACCCTCAAAGAGGGGG
