>Addgene plasmid #65552 | attB-GFP-Dnmt3b6-Poly(A)-NeoR | addgene partial sequence | sequence record 122265 | EGFP-C 5'-CATGGTCCTGCTGGAGTTCGTG-3'
CTCTCGGCATGGACGAGCTGTACAAGAGCGGCCTGAGGAGCAGAGCCCAGGCGAGCAACAGCGCCGTGGA
CGCCACCATGGGCGATCGCATGAAGGGAGACAGCAGACATCTGAATGAAGAAGAGGGTGCCAGCGGGTAT
GAGGAGTGCATTATCGTTAATGGGAACTTCAGTGACCAGTCCTCAGACACGAAGGATGCTCCCTCACCCC
CAGTCTTGGAGGCAATCTGCACAGAGCCAGTCTGCACACCAGAGACCAGAGGCCGCAGGTCAAGCTCCCG
GCTGTCTAAGAGGGAGGTCTCCAGCCTTCTGAATTACACGCAGGACATGACAGGAGATGGAGACAGAGAT
GATGAAGTAGATGATGGGAATGGCTCTGATATTCTAATGCCAAAGCTCACCCGTGAGACCAAGGACACCA
GGACGCGCTCTGAAAGCCCGGCTGTCCGAACCCGACATAGCAATGGGACCTCCAGCTTGGAGAGGCAAAG
AGCCTCCCCCAGAATCACCCGAGGTCGGCAGGGCCGCCACCATGTGCAGGAGTACCCTGTGGAGTTTCCG
GCTACCAGGTCTCGGAGACGTCGAGCATCGTCTTCAGCAAGCACGCCATGGTCATCCCCTGCCAGCGTCG
ACTTCATGGAAGAAGTGACACCTAAGAGCGTCAGTACCCCATCAGTTGACTTGAGCCAGGATGGAGATCA
GGAGGGTATGGATACCACACAGGTGGATGCAGAGAGCAGAGATGGAGACAGCACAGAGTATCAGGATGAT
AAAGAGTTTGGAATAGGTGACCTCGTGTGGGGAAAGATCAAGGGCTTCTCCTGGTGGCCTGCCATGGTGG
TGTCCTGGAAAGCCACCTCCAAGCGACAGGCCATGCCCGGAATGCGCTGGGTACAGTGGTTTGGTGATGG
CAAGTTTTCTGAGATCTCTGCTGACAAACTGGTGGCTCTGGGGCTGTTCAGCCAGCACTTTAATCTGGCT
ACCTTCAATAAGCTGGTTTCTTATAGGAAGGCCATGTACCACACTCTGGAGAAAGCCAGGGTTCGAGCTG
GCAAGACCTTCTCCAGCAGTCCTGGAGAGTC
