>Addgene plasmid #65552 | attB-GFP-Dnmt3b6-Poly(A)-NeoR | addgene partial sequence | sequence record 122984 | EGFP-N 5'-CGTCGCCGTCCAGCTCGACCAG-3'
CCGGTGAACAGCTCCTCGCCCTTGCTCACGGATGATCCTGACGACGGAGACCGCCGTCGTCGACAAGCCG
GGATCTCGATGTAAGCTTGCCGCCCCGACGTTGGCTGCGAGCCCTGGGCCTTCACCCGAACTTGGGGGGT
GGGGTGGGGAAAAGGAAGAAACGCGGGCGTATTGGCCCCAATGGGGTCTCGGTGGGGTATCGACAGAGTG
CCAGCCCTGGGACCGAACCCCGCGTTTATGAACAAACGACCCAACACCGTGCGTTTTATTCTGTCTTTTT
ATTGCCGTCATAGCGCGGGTTCCTTCCGGTATTGTCTCCTTCCGTGTTTCAGTTAGCCTCCCCCTAGGGT
GGGCGAAGAACTCCAGCATGAGATCCCCGCGCTGGAGGATCATCCAGCCGGCGTCCCGGAAAACGATTCC
GAAGCCCAACCTTTCATAGAAGGCGGCGGTGGAATCGAAATCTCGTGATGGCAGGTTGGGCGTCGCTTGG
TCGGTCATTTCGAACCCCAGAGTCCCGCTCAGAAGAACTCGTCAAGAAGGCGATAGAAGGCGATGCGCTG
CGAATCGGGAGCGGCGATACCGTAAAGCACGAGGAAGCGGTCAGCCCATTCGCCGCCAAGCTCTTCAGCA
ATATCACGGGTAGCCAACGCTATGTCCTGATAGCGGTCCGCCACACCCAGCCGGCCACAGTCGATGAATC
CAGAAAAGCGGCCATTTTCCACCATGATATTCGGCAAGCAGGCATCGCCATGGGTCACGACGAGATCCTC
GCCGTCGGGCATGCTCGCCTTGAGCCTGGCGAACAGTTCGGCTGGCGCGAGCCCCTGATGCTCTTCGTCC
AGATCATCCTGATCGACAAGACCGGCTTCCATCCGAGTACGTGCTCGCTCGATGCGATGTTTCGCTTGGT
GGTCGAATGGGCAGGTAGCCGGATCAAGCGTATGCAGCCGCCGCATTGCATCAGCCATGATGGATACTTT
CTCGGCAGGAGCAAGGTGAGATGACAGGAGATCCTGCCCCGGCACTTCGCCCAATAGCAGCCAGTCCCTT
CCCGCTTCAGTGACAACGTCGAGCACAGCTGCGCA
